Addgene plasmid #220744: pGAL4-sfGFP(158-238)
Purpose: GAL4-sfGFP(158-238) construct expression in mammlian cells.
Depositing lab: Vladislav Verkhusha. Depositing organization: Albert Einstein College of Medicine. Publication: Destabilized near-infrared fluorescent nanobodies enable background-free targeting of GFP-based biosensors for imaging and manipulation. Barykina NV, Carey EM, Oliinyk OS, Nimmerjahn A, Verkhusha VV. Nat Commun. 2024 Sep 6;15(1):7788. doi: 10.1038/s41467-024-51857-x. PubMed 39242569.
Backbone
  Vector backbone: pNIR-FbGFPY58/C-JIP
  Backbone manufacturer: Addgene #184684
  Backbone size w/o insert (bp): 5006
  Vector type: Mammalian Expression
Growth in bacteria
  Bacterial resistance: Ampicillin, 100 μg/mL
  Growth temperature: 37°C
  Growth strain: DH5alpha
  Copy number: High Copy
Gene/Insert
  Gene/Insert name: GAL4-sfGFP(158-238)
  Species: Synthetic
  Insert size (bp): 735
  Promoter: CMV
  Cloning method: Restriction Enzyme; 5′ cloning site KpnI (not destroyed); 3′ cloning site XbaI (not destroyed)
  Sequencing primers: 5′ CMV-F; 3′ BGH-R
Terms and licenses: Academic/Nonprofit Terms; Industry Terms: Not Available to Industry
Depositor comments: To make GAL4 fusion with sfGFP(158-238), GAL4 was amplified from a pQP-T2A plasmid (Addgene #102583) and inserted into a pcDNA3.1 plasmid, containing the 15 aa-long linker (Gly3SerGly4SerGly3SerGly2) (Addgene #184684) using KpnI/BamHI restriction enzymes, and sfGFP(158-238) was inserted using NotI/XbaI restriction enzymes.
How to cite: pGAL4-sfGFP(158-238) was a gift from Vladislav Verkhusha (Addgene plasmid # 220744 ; http://n2t.net/addgene:220744 ; RRID:Addgene_220744)
