[The description below was written by a language model from this plasmid's Addgene catalogue record and pLannotate feature annotations shown in this document.]
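Description:
pGAL4-sfGFP(158-238) is a mammalian expression plasmid of about 5.7 kb built on a pcDNA3.1-type backbone (derived from pNIR-FbGFPY58/C-JIP). It is propagated in E. coli through a high-copy ColE1/pUC origin with ampicillin selection from the bla gene. An f1 origin is also present. The feature table additionally shows an SV40 early promoter/EM7 promoter cassette driving the Sh ble gene with an SV40 polyadenylation signal. This would allow Zeocin-type selection in mammalian or bacterial cells, although the catalogue entry lists only ampicillin.

The payload is a synthetic 735 bp fusion open reading frame cloned between KpnI and XbaI sites. It is transcribed from the human CMV immediate-early enhancer/promoter and terminated by the bovine growth hormone poly(A) signal. A T7 promoter lies just upstream of the coding region. The fusion consists of the DNA-binding domain of yeast GAL4, then a 15-residue glycine/serine-rich flexible linker, then a C-terminal fragment of superfolder GFP spanning residues 158–238. The automated annotation labels this last segment as a fragment of "BFPsol", which reflects sequence similarity among Aequorea-derived fluorescent proteins rather than a different insert. Other short annotated fragments (HIV-1 LTR, lacI, a second ble) appear to be partial matches within backbone sequence.

The stated purpose is simply expression of the GAL4–sfGFP fragment fusion in mammalian cells. The associated work concerns GFP-binding near-infrared fluorescent nanobodies used for imaging and manipulation. The design, a DNA-binding domain tethered to a partial GFP, suggests use as one half of a GFP-dependent GAL4/UAS transcription system, but the record does not spell out the partner constructs or reporter.
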