Features (pLannotate 1.2.2; 22 found; start..end, strand, type, name):
     28..80      -  misc_feature   bom (fragment): basis of mobility region from pBR322
    235..614     +  enhancer       CMV enhancer: human cytomegalovirus immediate early enhancer
    615..818     +  promoter       CMV promoter: human cytomegalovirus (CMV) immediate early promoter
    814..847     +  LTR            5' LTR (truncated) (fragment): truncated 5' long terminal repeat (LTR) from HIV-1
    863..881     +  promoter       T7 promoter: promoter for bacteriophage T7 RNA polymerase
    914..1354    +  CDS            GAL4 DNA binding domain: DNA binding domain of the GAL4 transcriptional activator; Saccharomyces cerevisiae GAL4 (truncated)
   1364..1639    +  CDS            BFPsol (fragment): BFPsol is a fluorescent protein published in 2006, derived from Aequorea victoria.
   1749..1973    +  polyA_signal   bGH poly(A) signal: bovine growth hormone polyadenylation signal
   1977..1998    +  promoter       SV40 promoter (fragment): SV40 enhancer and early promoter
   2019..2447    +  rep_origin     f1 ori (sequence partly withheld): f1 bacteriophage origin of replication; arrow indicates direction of (+) strand synthesis
   2461..2790    +  promoter       SV40 promoter: SV40 enhancer and early promoter
   2838..2885    +  promoter       EM7 promoter: synthetic bacterial promoter&nbsp
   2904..3278    +  CDS            BleoR: antibiotic-binding protein; Sh ble from Streptoalloteichus hindustanus; confers resistance to bleomycin, phleomycin, and Zeocin™
   3288..3413    +  CDS            ble (fragment): BLE_KLEPN - Experimental evidence at protein level: Swiss-Prot protein existence level 1. Binding protein with a strong affinity to the bleomycin family of antibiotics. Binds to CL990; an antimitotic-antibiotic compound. From Klebsiella pneumoniae.
   3408..3529    +  polyA_signal   SV40 poly(A) signal: SV40 polyadenylation signal
   3602..3618    -  protein_bind   lac operator: The lac repressor binds to the lac operator to inhibit transcription in E. coli. This inhibition can be relieved by adding lactose or isopropyl-β-D-thiogalactopyranoside (IPTG). lac repressor encoded by lacI
   3626..3656    -  promoter       lac promoter: promoter for the E. coli lac operon
   3671..3692    -  protein_bind   CAP binding site: CAP binding activates transcription in the presence of cAMP. E. coli catabolite activator protein
   3705..3797    -  CDS            lacI (fragment): lac repressor; lacI; The lac repressor binds to the lac operator to inhibit transcription in E. coli. This inhibition can be relieved by adding lactose or isopropyl-β-D-thiogalactopyranoside (IPTG).
   3980..4568    -  rep_origin     ori: high-copy-number ColE1/pMB1/pBR322/pUC origin of replication
   4739..5599    -  CDS            AmpR: β-lactamase; bla; confers resistance to ampicillin, carbenicillin, and related antibiotics
   5600..5704    -  promoter       AmpR promoter: bla
>Addgene plasmid #220744 | pGAL4-sfGFP(158-238) | addgene full sequence | sequence record 435543 | Addgene NGS Result
GACGGATCGGGAGATCTCCCGATCCCCTATGGTGCACTCTCAGTACAATCTGCTCTGATGCCGCATAGTT
AAGCCAGTATCTGCTCCCTGCTTGTGTGTTGGAGGTCGCTGAGTAGTGCGCGAGCAAAATTTAAGCTACA
ACAAGGCAAGGCTTGACCGACAATTGCATGAAGAATCTGCTTAGGGTTAGGCGTTTTGCGCTGCTTCGCG
ATGTACGGGCCAGATATACGCGTTGACATTGATTATTGACTAGTTATTAATAGTAATCAATTACGGGGTC
ATTAGTTCATAGCCCATATATGGAGTTCCGCGTTACATAACTTACGGTAAATGGCCCGCCTGGCTGACCG
CCCAACGACCCCCGCCCATTGACGTCAATAATGACGTATGTTCCCATAGTAACGCCAATAGGGACTTTCC
ATTGACGTCAATGGGTGGAGTATTTACGGTAAACTGCCCACTTGGCAGTACATCAAGTGTATCATATGCC
AAGTACGCCCCCTATTGACGTCAATGACGGTAAATGGCCCGCCTGGCATTATGCCCAGTACATGACCTTA
TGGGACTTTCCTACTTGGCAGTACATCTACGTATTAGTCATCGCTATTACCATGGTGATGCGGTTTTGGC
AGTACATCAATGGGCGTGGATAGCGGTTTGACTCACGGGGATTTCCAAGTCTCCACCCCATTGACGTCAA
TGGGAGTTTGTTTTGGCACCAAAATCAACGGGACTTTCCAAAATGTCGTAACAACTCCGCCCCATTGACG
CAAATGGGCGGTAGGCGTGTACGGTGGGAGGTCTATATAAGCAGAGCTCTCTGGCTAACTAGAGAACCCA
CTGCTTACTGGCTTATCGAAATTAATACGACTCACTATAGGGAGACCCAAGCTGGCTAGTTAAGCTTGGT
ACCATGAAGCTACTGTCTTCTATCGAACAAGCATGCGATATTTGCCGACTTAAAAAGCTCAAGTGCTCCA
AAGAAAAACCGAAGTGCGCCAAGTGTCTGAAGAACAACTGGGAGTGTCGCTACTCTCCCAAAACCAAAAG
GTCTCCGCTGACTAGGGCACATCTGACAGAAGTGGAATCAAGGCTAGAAAGACTGGAACAGCTATTTCTA
CTGATTTTTCCTCGAGAAGACCTTGACATGATTTTGAAAATGGATTCTTTACAGGATATAAAAGCATTGT
TAACAGGATTATTTGTACAAGATAATGTGAATAAAGATGCCGTCACAGATAGATTGGCTTCAGTGGAGAC
TGATATGCCTCTAACATTGAGACAGCATAGAATAAGTGCGACATCATCATCGGAAGAGAGTAGTAACAAA
GGTCAAAGACAGTTGACTGTATCGGGTGGAGGATCCGGAGGTGGTGGATCAGGAGGAGGCGGCCGCAAGA
ACGGCATCAAGGCCAACTTCAAGATCCGCCACAACGTGGAGGACGGCAGCGTGCAGCTCGCCGACCACTA
CCAGCAGAACACCCCCATCGGCGACGGCCCCGTGCTGCTGCCCGACAACCACTACCTGAGCACCCAGTCC
GTGCTGAGCAAAGACCCCAACGAGAAGCGCGATCACATGGTCCTGCTGGAACGCGTGACCGCCGCCGGGA
TCACTCACGGCATGGACGAGCTGTACAAGTAATCTAGAGGGCCCTTCGAACAAAAACTCATCTCAGAAGA
GGATCTGAATATGCATACCGGTCATCATCACCATCACCATTGAGTTTAAACCCGCTGATCAGCCTCGACT
GTGCCTTCTAGTTGCCAGCCATCTGTTGTTTGCCCCTCCCCCGTGCCTTCCTTGACCCTGGAAGGTGCCA
CTCCCACTGTCCTTTCCTAATAAAATGAGGAAATTGCATCGCATTGTCTGAGTAGGTGTCATTCTATTCT
GGGGGGTGGGGTGGGGCAGGACAGCAAGGGGGAGGATTGGGAAGACAATAGCAGGCATGCTGGGGATGCG
GTGGGCTCTATGGCTTCTGAGGCGGAAAGAACCAGCTGGGGCTCTAGGGGGTATCCCC
[124 nt withheld, positions 2019-2142]
C
[91 nt withheld, positions 2144-2234]
A
[49 nt withheld, positions 2236-2284]
CCTTTGACGTTGGAGTCCACGTTCTTT
[37 nt withheld, positions 2312-2348]
ACCCTATCTCGGTCTATTCTTTTGATTTATAAGGGATTTTGCCGATTTCGGCCTATTGGTTAAAAAATGA
GCTGATTTAACAAAAATTTAACGCGAATTAATTCTGTGGAATGTGTGTCAGTTAGGGTGTGGAAAGTCCC
CAGGCTCCCCAGCAGGCAGAAGTATGCAAAGCATGCATCTCAATTAGTCAGCAACCAGGTGTGGAAAGTC
CCCAGGCTCCCCAGCAGGCAGAAGTATGCAAAGCATGCATCTCAATTAGTCAGCAACCATAGTCCCGCCC
CTAACTCCGCCCATCCCGCCCCTAACTCCGCCCAGTTCCGCCCATTCTCCGCCCCATGGCTGACTAATTT
TTTTTATTTATGCAGAGGCCGAGGCCGCCTCTGCCTCTGAGCTATTCCAGAAGTAGTGAGGAGGCTTTTT
TGGAGGCCTAGGCTTTTGCAAAAAGCTCCCGGGAGCTTGTATATCCATTTTCGGATCTGATCAGCACGTG
TTGACAATTAATCATCGGCATAGTATATCGGCATAGTATAATACGACAAGGTGAGGAACTAAACCATGGC
CAAGTTGACCAGTGCCGTTCCGGTGCTCACCGCGCGCGACGTCGCCGGAGCGGTCGAGTTCTGGACCGAC
CGGCTCGGGTTCTCCCGGGACTTCGTGGAGGACGACTTCGCCGGTGTGGTCCGGGACGACGTGACCCTGT
TCATCAGCGCGGTCCAGGACCAGGTGGTGCCGGACAACACCCTGGCCTGGGTGTGGGTGCGCGGCCTGGA
CGAGCTGTACGCCGAGTGGTCGGAGGTCGTGTCCACGAACTTCCGGGACGCCTCCGGGCCGGCCATGACC
GAGATCGGCGAGCAGCCGTGGGGGCGGGAGTTCGCCCTGCGCGACCCGGCCGGCAACTGCGTGCACTTCG
TGGCCGAGGAGCAGGACTGACACGTGCTACGAGATTTCGATTCCACCGCCGCCTTCTATGAAAGGTTGGG
CTTCGGAATCGTTTTCCGGGACGCCGGCTGGATGATCCTCCAGCGCGGGGATCTCATGCTGGAGTTCTTC
GCCCACCCCAACTTGTTTATTGCAGCTTATAATGGTTACAAATAAAGCAATAGCATCACAAATTTCACAA
ATAAAGCATTTTTTTCACTGCATTCTAGTTGTGGTTTGTCCAAACTCATCAATGTATCTTATCATGTCTG
TATACCGTCGACCTCTAGCTAGAGCTTGGCGTAATCATGGTCATAGCTGTTTCCTGTGTGAAATTGTTAT
CCGCTCACAATTCCACACAACATACGAGCCGGAAGCATAAAGTGTAAAGCCTGGGGTGCCTAATGAGTGA
GCTAACTCACATTAATTGCGTTGCGCTCACTGCCCGCTTTCCAGTCGGGAAACCTGTCGTGCCAGCTGCA
TTAATGAATCGGCCAACGCGCGGGGAGAGGCGGTTTGCGTATTGGGCGCTCTTCCGCTTCCTCGCTCACT
GACTCGCTGCGCTCGGTCGTTCGGCTGCGGCGAGCGGTATCAGCTCACTCAAAGGCGGTAATACGGTTAT
CCACAGAATCAGGGGATAACGCAGGAAAGAACATGTGAGCAAAAGGCCAGCAAAAGGCCAGGAACCGTAA
AAAGGCCGCGTTGCTGGCGTTTTTCCATAGGCTCCGCCCCCCTGACGAGCATCACAAAAATCGACGCTCA
AGTCAGAGGTGGCGAAACCCGACAGGACTATAAAGATACCAGGCGTTTCCCCCTGGAAGCTCCCTCGTGC
GCTCTCCTGTTCCGACCCTGCCGCTTACCGGATACCTGTCCGCCTTTCTCCCTTCGGGAAGCGTGGCGCT
TTCTCATAGCTCACGCTGTAGGTATCTCAGTTCGGTGTAGGTCGTTCGCTCCAAGCTGGGCTGTGTGCAC
GAACCCCCCGTTCAGCCCGACCGCTGCGCCTTATCCGGTAACTATCGTCTTGAGTCCAACCCGGTAAGAC
ACGACTTATCGCCACTGGCAGCAGCCACTGGTAACAGGATTAGCAGAGCGAGGTATGTAGGCGGTGCTAC
AGAGTTCTTGAAGTGGTGGCCTAACTACGGCTACACTAGAAGAACAGTATTTGGTATCTGCGCTCTGCTG
AAGCCAGTTACCTTCGGAAAAAGAGTTGGTAGCTCTTGATCCGGCAAACAAACCACCGCTGGTAGCGGTG
GTTTTTTTGTTTGCAAGCAGCAGATTACGCGCAGAAAAAAAGGATCTCAAGAAGATCCTTTGATCTTTTC
TACGGGGTCTGACGCTCAGTGGAACGAAAACTCACGTTAAGGGATTTTGGTCATGAGATTATCAAAAAGG
ATCTTCACCTAGATCCTTTTAAATTAAAAATGAAGTTTTAAATCAATCTAAAGTATATATGAGTAAACTT
GGTCTGACAGTTACCAATGCTTAATCAGTGAGGCACCTATCTCAGCGATCTGTCTATTTCGTTCATCCAT
AGTTGCCTGACTCCCCGTCGTGTAGATAACTACGATACGGGAGGGCTTACCATCTGGCCCCAGTGCTGCA
ATGATACCGCGAGACCCACGCTCACCGGCTCCAGATTTATCAGCAATAAACCAGCCAGCCGGAAGGGCCG
AGCGCAGAAGTGGTCCTGCAACTTTATCCGCCTCCATCCAGTCTATTAATTGTTGCCGGGAAGCTAGAGT
AAGTAGTTCGCCAGTTAATAGTTTGCGCAACGTTGTTGCCATTGCTACAGGCATCGTGGTGTCACGCTCG
TCGTTTGGTATGGCTTCATTCAGCTCCGGTTCCCAACGATCAAGGCGAGTTACATGATCCCCCATGTTGT
GCAAAAAAGCGGTTAGCTCCTTCGGTCCTCCGATCGTTGTCAGAAGTAAGTTGGCCGCAGTGTTATCACT
CATGGTTATGGCAGCACTGCATAATTCTCTTACTGTCATGCCATCCGTAAGATGCTTTTCTGTGACTGGT
GAGTACTCAACCAAGTCATTCTGAGAATAGTGTATGCGGCGACCGAGTTGCTCTTGCCCGGCGTCAATAC
GGGATAATACCGCGCCACATAGCAGAACTTTAAAAGTGCTCATCATTGGAAAACGTTCTTCGGGGCGAAA
ACTCTCAAGGATCTTACCGCTGTTGAGATCCAGTTCGATGTAACCCACTCGTGCACCCAACTGATCTTCA
GCATCTTTTACTTTCACCAGCGTTTCTGGGTGAGCAAAAACAGGAAGGCAAAATGCCGCAAAAAAGGGAA
TAAGGGCGACACGGAAATGTTGAATACTCATACTCTTCCTTTTTCAATATTATTGAAGCATTTATCAGGG
TTATTGTCTCATGAGCGGATACATATTTGAATGTATTTAGAAAAATAAACAAATAGGGGTTCCGCGCACA
TTTCCCCGAAAAGTGCCACCTGACGTC
